>Addgene plasmid #119098 | SNX17-PX (1-111) | addgene full sequence | sequence record 276001 | Addgene NGS Result
TTTCACACAGGAAACAGTATTCATGTCCCCTATACTAGGTTATTGGAAAATTAAGGGCCTTGTGCAACCC
ACTCGACTTCTTTTGGAATATCTTGAAGAAAAATATGAAGAGCATTTGTATGAGCGCGATGAAGGTGATA
AATGGCGAAACAAAAAGTTTGAATTGGGTTTGGAGTTTCCCAATCTTCCTTATTATATTGATGGTGATGT
TAAATTAACACAGTCTATGGCCATCATACGTTATATAGCTGACAAGCACAACATGTTGGGTGGTTGTCCA
AAAGAGCGTGCAGAGATTTCAATGCTTGAAGGAGCGGTTTTGGATATTAGATACGGTGTTTCGAGAATTG
CATATAGTAAAGACTTTGAAACTCTCAAAGTTGATTTTCTTAGCAAGCTACCTGAAATGCTGAAAATGTT
CGAAGATCGTTTATGTCATAAAACATATTTAAATGGTGATCATGTAACCCATCCTGACTTCATGTTGTAT
GACGCTCTTGATGTTGTTTTATACATGGACCCAATGTGCCTGGATGCGTTCCCAAAATTAGTTTGTTTTA
AAAAACGTATTGAAGCTATCCCACAAATTGATAAGTACTTGAAATCCAGCAAGTATATAGCATGGCCTTT
GCAGGGCTGGCAAGCCACGTTTGGTGGTGGCGACCATCCTCCAAAATCGGATCTGGTTCCGCGTGGATCC
ATGCACTTTTCCATTCCCGAAACCGAGTCCCGCAGCGGGGACAGCGGCGGCTCCGCCTACGTGGCCTATA
ACATTCACGTGAATGGAGTCCTGCACTGTCGGGTGCGCTACAGCCAGCTCCTGGGGCTGCACGAGCAGCT
TCGGAAGGAGTATGGGGCCAATGTGCTTCCTGCATTCCCCCCAAAGAAGCTTTTCTCTCTGACTCCTGCT
GAGGTAGAACAGAGGAGAGAGCAGTTAGAGAAGTACATGCAAGCTGTTCGGCAAGACCCATTGCTTGGGA
GCAGCGAGACTTTCAACAGTTTCCTGCGTCGGGCACAACAGGAGACACAGTAGCTCGAGCGGCCGCATCG
TGACTGACTGACGATCTGCCTCGCGCGTTTCGGTGATGACGGTGAAAACCTCTGACACATGCAGCTCCCG
GAGACGGTCACAGCTTGTCTGTAAGCGGATGCCGGGAGCAGACAAGCCCGTCAGGGCGCGTCAGCGGGTG
TTGGCGGGTGTCGGGGCGCAGCCATGACCCAGTCACGTAGCGATAGCGGAGTGTATAATTCTTGAAGACG
AAAGGGCCTCGTGATACGCCTATTTTTATAGGTTAATGTCATGATAATAATGGTTTCTTAGACGTCAGGT
GGCACTTTTCGGGGAAATGTGCGCGGAACCCCTATTTGTTTATTTTTCTAAATACATTCAAATATGTATC
CGCTCATGAGACAATAACCCTGATAAATGCTTCAATAATATTGAAAAAGGAAGAGTATGAGTATTCAACA
TTTCCGTGTCGCCCTTATTCCCTTTTTTGCGGCATTTTGCCTTCCTGTTTTTGCTCACCCAGAAACGCTG
GTGAAAGTAAAAGATGCTGAAGATCAGTTGGGTGCACGAGTGGGTTACATCGAACTGGATCTCAACAGCG
GTAAGATCCTTGAGAGTTTTCGCCCCGAAGAACGTTTTCCAATGATGAGCACTTTTAAAGTTCTGCTATG
TGGCGCGGTATTATCCCGTGTTGACGCCGGGCAAGAGCAACTCGGTCGCCGCATACACTATTCTCAGAAT
GACTTGGTTGAGTACTCACCAGTCACAGAAAAGCATCTTACGGATGGCATGACAGTAAGAGAATTATGCA
GTGCTGCCATAACCATGAGTGATAACACTGCGGCCAACTTACTTCTGACAACGATCGGAGGACCGAAGGA
GCTAACCGCTTTTTTGCACAACATGGGGGATCATGTAACTCGCCTTGATCGTTGGGAACCGGAGCTGAAT
GAAGCCATACCAAACGACGAGCGTGACACCACGATGCCTGCAGCAATGGCAACAACGTTGCGCAAACTAT
TAACTGGCGAACTACTTACTCTAGCTTCCCGGCAACAATTAATAGACTGGATGGAGGCGGATAAAGTTGC
AGGACCACTTCTGCGCTCGGCCCTTCCGGCTGGCTGGTTTATTGCTGATAAATCTGGAGCCGGTGAGCGT
GGGTCTCGCGGTATCATTGCAGCACTGGGGCCAGATGGTAAGCCCTCCCGTATCGTAGTTATCTACACGA
CGGGGAGTCAGGCAACTATGGATGAACGAAATAGACAGATCGCTGAGATAGGTGCCTCACTGATTAAGCA
TTGGTAACTGTCAGACCAAGTTTACTCATATATACTTTAGATTGATTTAAAACTTCATTTTTAATTTAAA
AGGATCTAGGTGAAGATCCTTTTTGATAATCTCATGACCAAAATCCCTTAACGTGAGTTTTCGTTCCACT
GAGCGTCAGACCCCGTAGAAAAGATCAAAGGATCTTCTTGAGATCCTTTTTTTCTGCGCGTAATCTGCTG
CTTGCAAACAAAAAAACCACCGCTACCAGCGGTGGTTTGTTTGCCGGATCAAGAGCTACCAACTCTTTTT
CCGAAGGTAACTGGCTTCAGCAGAGCGCAGATACCAAATACTGTCCTTCTAGTGTAGCCGTAGTTAGGCC
ACCACTTCAAGAACTCTGTAGCACCGCCTACATACCTCGCTCTGCTAATCCTGTTACCAGTGGCTGCTGC
CAGTGGCGATAAGTCGTGTCTTACCGGGTTGGACTCAAGACGATAGTTACCGGATAAGGCGCAGCGGTCG
GGCTGAACGGGGGGTTCGTGCACACAGCCCAGCTTGGAGCGAACGACCTACACCGAACTGAGATACCTAC
AGCGTGAGCTATGAGAAAGCGCCACGCTTCCCGAAGGGAGAAAGGCGGACAGGTATCCGGTAAGCGGCAG
GGTCGGAACAGGAGAGCGCACGAGGGAGCTTCCAGGGGGAAACGCCTGGTATCTTTATAGTCCTGTCGGG
TTTCGCCACCTCTGACTTGAGCGTCGATTTTTGTGATGCTCGTCAGGGGGGCGGAGCCTATGGAAAAACG
CCAGCAACGCGGCCTTTTTACGGTTCCTGGCCTTTTGCTGGCCTTTTGCTCACATGTTCTTTCCTGCGTT
ATCCCCTGATTCTGTGGATAACCGTATTACCGCCTTTGAGTGAGCTGATACCGCTCGCCGCAGCCGAACG
ACCGAGCGCAGCGAGTCAGTGAGCGAGGAAGCGGAAGAGCGCCTGATGCGGTATTTTCTCCTTACGCATC
TGTGCGGTATTTCACACCGCATAAATTCCGACACCATCGAATGGCGCAAAACCTTTCGCGGTATGGCATG
ATAGCGCCCGGAAGAGAGTCAATTCAGGGTGGTGAATGTGAAACCAGTAACGTTATACGATGTCGCAGAG
TATGCCGGTGTCTCTTATCAGACCGTTTCCCGCGTGGTGAACCAGGCCAGCCACGTTTCTGCGAAAACGC
GGGAAAAAGTGGAAGCGGCGATGGCGGAGCTGAATTACATTCCCAACCGCGTGGCACAACAACTGGCGGG
CAAACAGTCGTTGCTGATTGGCGTTGCCACCTCCAGTCTGGCCCTGCACGCGCCGTCGCAAATTGTCGCG
GCGATTAAATCTCGCGCCGATCAACTGGGTGCCAGCGTGGTGGTGTCGATGGTAGAACGAAGCGGCGTCG
AAGCCTGTAAAGCGGCGGTGCACAATCTTCTCGCGCAACGCGTCAGTGGGCTGATCATTAACTATCCGCT
GGATGACCAGGATGCCATTGCTGTGGAAGCTGCCTGCACTAATGTTCCGGCGTTATTTCTTGATGTCTCT
GACCAGACACCCATCAACAGTATTATTTTCTCCCATGAAGACGGTACGCGACTGGGCGTGGAGCATCTGG
TCGCATTGGGTCACCAGCAAATCGCGCTGTTAGCGGGCCCATTAAGTTCTGTCTCGGCGCGTCTGCGTCT
GGCTGGCTGGCATAAATATCTCACTCGCAATCAAATTCAGCCGATAGCGGAACGGGAAGGCGACTGGAGT
GCCATGTCCGGTTTTCAACAAACCATGCAAATGCTGAATGAGGGCATCGTTCCCACTGCGATGCTGGTTG
CCAACGATCAGATGGCGCTGGGCGCAATGCGCGCCATTACCGAGTCCGGGCTGCGCGTTGGTGCGGATAT
CTCGGTAGTGGGATACGACGATACCGAAGACAGCTCATGTTATATCCCGCCGTTAACCACCATCAAACAG
GATTTTCGCCTGCTGGGGCAAACCAGCGTGGACCGCTTGCTGCAACTCTCTCAGGGCCAGGCGGTGAAGG
GCAATCAGCTGTTGCCCGTCTCACTGGTGAAAAGAAAAACCACCCTGGCGCCCAATACGCAAACCGCCTC
TCCCCGCGCGTTGGCCGATTCATTAATGCAGCTGGCACGACAGGTTTCCCGACTGGAAAGCGGGCAGTGA
GCGCAACGCAATTAATGTAAGTTAGCTCACTCATTAGGCACCCCAGGCTTTACACTTTATGCTTCCGGCT
CGTATGTTGTGTGGAATTGTGAGCGGATAACAATTTCACACAGGAAACAGCTATGACCATGATTACGGAT
TCACTGGCCGTCGTTTTACAACGTCGTGACTGGGAAAACCCTGGCGTTACCCAACTTAATCGCCTTGCAG
CACATCCCCCTTTCGCCAGCTGGCGTAATAGCGAAGAGGCCCGCACCGATCGCCCTTCCCAACAGTTGCG
CAGCCTGAATGGCGAATGGCGCTTTGCCTGGTTTCCGGCACCAGAAGCGGTGCCGGAAAGCTGGCTGGAG
TGCGATCTTCCTGAGGCCGATACTGTCGTCGTCCCCTCAAACTGGCAGATGCACGGTTACGATGCGCCCA
TCTACACCAACGTGACCTATCCCATTACGGTCAATCCGCCGTTTGTTCCCACGGAGAATCCGACGGGTTG
TTACTCGCTCACATTTAATGTTGATGAAAGCTGGCTACAGGAAGGCCAGACGCGAATTATTTTTGATGGC
GTTGGAATTAGCTTATCGACTGCACGGTGCACCAATGCTTCTGGCGTCAGGCAGCCATCGGAAGCTGTGG
TATGGCTGTGCAGGTCGTAAATCACTGCATAATTCGTGTCGCTCAAGGCGCACTCCCGTTCTGGATAATG
TTTTTTGCGCCGACATCATAACGGTTCTGGCAAATATTCTGAAATGAGCTGTTGACAATTAATCATCGGC
TCGTATAATGTGTGGAATTGTGAGCGGATAACAA
Features (pLannotate 1.2.2; 17 found; start..end, strand, type, name):
     23..676     +  CDS            GST26_SCHJA: Experimental evidence at protein level: Swiss-Prot protein existence level 1. GST isoenzymes appear to play a central role in the parasite detoxification system. Other functions are also suspected including a role in increasing the solubility of haematin in the parasite gut. From Schistosoma japonicum (Blood fluke).
    701..1030    +  CDS            SNX17 (fragment): SNX17_HUMAN - Also known as KIAA0064. Experimental evidence at protein level: Swiss-Prot protein existence level 1. Critical regulator of endosomal recycling of numerous surface proteins, including integrins, signaling receptor and channels (PubMed:15121882, PubMed:15769472). Binds to NPxY sequences in the cytoplasmic tails of target cargos (PubMed:21512128). Associates with retriever and CCC complexes to prevent lysosomal degradation and promote cell surface recycling of numerous cargos such as integrins ITGB1, ITGB5 and their associated alpha subunits (PubMed:28892079, PubMed:22492727). Also
   1066..1105    +  CDS            rop (fragment): Rop protein, which maintains plasmids at low copy number; rop
   1207..1247    +  misc_feature   bom (fragment): basis of mobility region from pBR322
   1352..1456    +  promoter       AmpR promoter: bla
   1457..2317    +  CDS            AmpR: β-lactamase; bla; confers resistance to ampicillin, carbenicillin, and related antibiotics
   2488..3076    +  rep_origin     ori: high-copy-number ColE1/pMB1/pBR322/pUC origin of replication
   3262..3313    -  misc_feature   bom (fragment): basis of mobility region from pBR322
   3320..3397    +  promoter       lacI promoter: lacI
   3398..4480    +  CDS            lacI: lac repressor; lacI; The lac repressor binds to the lac operator to inhibit transcription in E. coli. This inhibition can be relieved by adding lactose or isopropyl-β-D-thiogalactopyranoside (IPTG).
   4493..4514    +  protein_bind   CAP binding site: CAP binding activates transcription in the presence of cAMP. E. coli catabolite activator protein
   4529..4559    +  promoter       lac promoter: promoter for the E. coli lac operon
   4567..4583    +  protein_bind   lac operator: The lac repressor binds to the lac operator to inhibit transcription in E. coli. This inhibition can be relieved by adding lactose or isopropyl-β-D-thiogalactopyranoside (IPTG). lac repressor encoded by lacI
   4603..4776    +  CDS            lacZα: LacZα fragment of β-galactosidase; lacZ fragment
   5040..5156    -  CDS            yciV (fragment): RNAAM_ECOLI - Also known as trpH From Escherichia coli (strain K12).
   5232..5260    +  promoter       tac promoter: strong E. coli promoter; hybrid between the trp and lac UV5 promoters
   5268..5284    +  protein_bind   lac operator: The lac repressor binds to the lac operator to inhibit transcription in E. coli. This inhibition can be relieved by adding lactose or isopropyl-β-D-thiogalactopyranoside (IPTG). lac repressor encoded by lacI
