[The description below was written by a language model from this plasmid's Addgene catalogue record and pLannotate feature annotations shown in this document.]
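Description:
SNX17-PX (1-111) is a bacterial expression plasmid built on the pGEX4T2 backbone for producing the phox homology (PX) domain of human sorting nexin 17 (SNX17) in E. coli as a glutathione S-transferase fusion. The insert encodes residues 1–111 of SNX17 and was cloned between the BamHI and XhoI sites, both of which are retained, placing it in frame immediately downstream of the Schistosoma japonicum GST coding sequence supplied by the backbone. The sequenced plasmid is 5,284 nt, and its feature table agrees with this layout, with the GST open reading frame followed after a short linker by the SNX17 fragment.

Expression is driven by the tac promoter, a strong trp/lac hybrid, with an adjacent lac operator. The plasmid carries its own lacI gene under the lacI promoter, so transcription is held off by the lac repressor and can be induced with IPTG. The plasmid replicates from a ColE1/pMB1-type origin and is selected through the β-lactamase gene (AmpR), which confers ampicillin resistance. The record lists the copy number as unknown. Other annotated elements are backbone remnants rather than functional parts of the payload, including a lac promoter/lacZα segment and short fragments of rop, bom and an E. coli gene.

The N-terminal GST tag allows affinity purification of the fusion on glutathione resin. The construct belongs to a set used to classify human PX domains by their phosphoinositide binding specificities, so it mainly serves as a source of recombinant SNX17 PX domain for lipid-binding, biochemical or structural studies.
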