Addgene plasmid #119098: SNX17-PX (1-111)
Purpose: Bacterial expression of human phox homology (PX) domain, SNX17-PX (1-111)
Depositing lab: Brett Collins. Depositing organization: University of Queensland. Publication: Classification of the human phox homology (PX) domains based on their phosphoinositide binding specificities. Chandra M, Chin YK, Mas C, Feathers JR, Paul B, Datta S, Chen KE, Jia X, Yang Z, Norwood SJ, Mohanty B, Bugarcic A, Teasdale RD, Henne WM, Mobli M, Collins BM. Nat Commun. 2019 Apr 4;10(1):1528. doi: 10.1038/s41467-019-09355-y. PubMed 30948714.
Backbone
  Vector backbone: pGEX4T2
  Vector type: Bacterial Expression
Growth in bacteria
  Bacterial resistance: Ampicillin, 100 μg/mL
  Growth temperature: 37°C
  Growth strain: DH5alpha
  Copy number: Unknown
Gene/Insert
  Gene/Insert name: SNX17-PX (1-111)
  Species: H. sapiens (human)
  Entrez Gene: SNX17
  Promoter: tac
  Tag / fusion protein: GST (N terminal on backbone)
  Cloning method: Restriction Enzyme; 5′ cloning site BamHI (not destroyed); 3′ cloning site XhoI (not destroyed)
  Sequencing primers: 5′ pGEX5
Terms and licenses: Academic/Nonprofit Terms; Industry Terms: Not Available to Industry
Depositor comments: Amino Acid Sequence: MHFSIPETESRSGDSGGSAYVAYNIHVNGVLHCRVRYSQLLGLHEQLRKEYGANVLPAFPPKKLFSLTPAEVEQRREQLEKYMQAVRQDPLLGSSETFNSFLRRAQQETQ
How to cite: SNX17-PX (1-111) was a gift from Brett Collins (Addgene plasmid # 119098 ; http://n2t.net/addgene:119098 ; RRID:Addgene_119098)
