>Addgene plasmid #119098 | SNX17-PX (1-111) | depositor partial sequence | sequence record 225274 | insert
ATGCACTTTTCCATTCCCGAAACCGAGTCCCGCAGCGGGGACAGCGGCGGCTCCGCCTACGTGGCCTATA
ACATTCACGTGAATGGAGTCCTGCACTGTCGGGTGCGCTACAGCCAGCTCCTGGGGCTGCACGAGCAGCT
TCGGAAGGAGTATGGGGCCAATGTGCTTCCTGCATTCCCCCCAAAGAAGCTTTTCTCTCTGACTCCTGCT
GAGGTAGAACAGAGGAGAGAGCAGTTAGAGAAGTACATGCAAGCTGTTCGGCAAGACCCATTGCTTGGGA
GCAGCGAGACTTTCAACAGTTTCCTGCGTCGGGCACAACAGGAGACACAGCAG
